>Addgene plasmid #103279 | LSB-hsa-miR-181c-5p | depositor full sequence | sequence record 195607 | Full Sequence
AATTGAGGGGATAACGCAGGAAAGAACATGTGAGCAAAAGGCCAGCAAAAGGCCAGGAACCGTAAAAAGG
CCGCGTTGCTGGCGTTTTTCCATAGGCTCCGCCCCCCTGACGAGCATCACAAAAATCGACGCTCAAGTCA
GAGGTGGCGAAACCCGACAGGACTATAAAGATACCAGGCGTTTCCCCCTGGAAGCTCCCTCGTGCGCTCT
CCTGTTCCGACCCTGCCGCTTACCGGATACCTGTCCGCCTTTCTCCCTTCGGGAAGCGTGGCGCTTTCTC
ATAGCTCACGCTGTAGGTATCTCAGTTCGGTGTAGGTCGTTCGCTCCAAGCTGGGCTGTGTGCACGAACC
CCCCGTTCAGCCCGACCGCTGCGCCTTATCCGGTAACTATCGTCTTGAGTCCAACCCGGTAAGACACGAC
TTATCGCCACTGGCAGCAGCCACTGGTAACAGGATTAGCAGAGCGAGGTATGTAGGCGGTGCTACAGAGT
TCTTGAAGTGGTGGCCTAACTACGGCTACACTAGAAGAACAGTATTTGGTATCTGCGCTCTGCTGAAGCC
AGTTACCTTCGGAAAAAGAGTTGGTAGCTCTTGATCCGGCAAACAAACCACCGCTGGTAGCGGTGGTTTT
TTTGTTTGCAAGCAGCAGATTACGCGCAGAAAAAAAGGATCTCAAGAAGATCCTTTGATCTTTTCTACGG
GGTCTGACGCTCAGTGGAACGAAAACTCACGTTAAGGGATTTTGGTCATGAGATTATCAAAAAGGATCTT
CACCTAGATCCTTTTAAATTAAAAATGAAGTTTTAAATCAATCTAAAGTATATATGAGTAAACTTGGTCT
GACAGTTACCAATGCTTAATCAGTGAGGCACCTATCTCAGCGATCTGTCTATTTCGTTCATCCATAGTTG
CCTGACTCCCCGTCGTGTAGATAACTACGATACGGGAGGGCTTACCATCTGGCCCCAGTGCTGCAATGAT
ACCGCGAGAACCACGCTCACCGGCTCCAGATTTATCAGCAATAAACCAGCCAGCCGGAAGGGCCGAGCGC
AGAAGTGGTCCTGCAACTTTATCCGCCTCCATCCAGTCTATTAATTGTTGCCGGGAAGCTAGAGTAAGTA
GTTCGCCAGTTAATAGTTTGCGCAACGTTGTTGCCATTGCTACAGGCATCGTGGTGTCACGCTCGTCGTT
TGGTATGGCTTCATTCAGCTCCGGTTCCCAACGATCAAGGCGAGTTACATGATCCCCCATGTTGTGCAAA
AAAGCGGTTAGCTCCTTCGGTCCTCCGATCGTTGTCAGAAGTAAGTTGGCCGCAGTGTTATCACTCATGG
TTATGGCAGCACTGCATAATTCTCTTACTGTCATGCCATCCGTAAGATGCTTTTCTGTGACTGGTGAGTA
CTCAACCAAGTCATTCTGAGAATAGTGTATGCGGCGACCGAGTTGCTCTTGCCCGGCGTCAATACGGGAT
AATACCGCGCCACATAGCAGAACTTTAAAAGTGCTCATCATTGGAAAACGTTCTTCGGGGCGAAAACTCT
CAAGGATCTTACCGCTGTTGAGATCCAGTTCGATGTAACCCACTCGTGCACCCAACTGATCTTCAGCATC
TTTTACTTTCACCAGCGTTTCTGGGTGAGCAAAAACAGGAAGGCAAAATGCCGCAAAAAAGGGAATAAGG
GCGACACGGAAATGTTGAATACTCATACTCTTCCTTTTTCAATATTATTGAAGCATTTATCAGGGTTATT
GTCTCATGAGCGGATACATATTTGAATGTAGCTCCGAATTTCTCGAGGGCTTGTCGACGACGGCGGTCTC
CGTCGTCAGGATCATGAATTCGACCCGCCTGCCACCATGACCGAGTACAAGCCCACGGTGCGCCTCGCCA
CCCGCGACGACGTCCCCCGGGCCGTACGCACCCTCGCCGCCGCGTTCGCCGACTACCCCGCCACGCGCCA
CACCGTCGACCCGGACCGCCACATCGAGCGGGTCACCGAGCTGCAAGAACTCTTCCTCACGCGCGTCGGG
CTCGACATCGGCAAGGTGTGGGTCGCGGACGACGGCGCCGCGGTGGCGGTCTGGACCACGCCGGAGAGCG
TCGAAGCGGGGGCGGTGTTCGCCGAGATCGGCCCGCGCATGGCCGAGTTGAGCGGTTCCCGGCTGGCCGC
GCAGCAACAGATGGAAGGCCTCCTGGCGCCGCACCGGCCCAAGGAGCCCGCGTGGTTCCTGGCCACCGTC
GGCGTCTCGCCCGACCACCAGGGCAAGGGTCTGGGCAGCGCCGTCGTGCTCCCCGGAGTGGAGGCGGCCG
AGCGCGCCGGGGTGCCCGCCTTCCTGGAGACATCCGCGCCCCGCAACCTCCCCTTCTACGAGCGGCTCGG
CTTCACCGTCACCGCCGACGTCGAGGTGCCCGAAGGACCGCGCACCTGGTGCATGACCCGCAAGCCCGGT
GCCTGATACGCGTGAATTCACTCCTCAGGTGCAGGCTGCCTATCAGAAGGTGGTGGCTGGTGTGGCCAAT
GCCCTGGCTCACAAATACCACTGAGATCTTTTTCCCTCTGCCAAAAATTATGGGGACATCATGAAGCCCC
TTGAGCATCTGACTTCTGGCTAATAAAGGAAATTTATTTTCATTGCAATAGTGTGTTGGAATTTTTTGTG
TCTCTCACTCGGAAGGACATATGGGAGGGCAAATCATTTAAAACATCAGAATGAGTATTTGGTTTAGAGT
TTGGCAACATATGCCCATATGCTGGCTGCCATGAACAAAGGTTGGCTATAAAGAGGTCATCAGTATATGA
AACAGCCCCCTGCTGTCCATTCCTTATTCCATAGAAAAGCCTTGACTTGAGGTTAGATTTTTTTTATATT
TTGTTTTGTGTTATTTTTTTCTTTAACATCCCTAAAATTTTCCTTACATGTTTTACTAGCCAGATTTTTC
CTCCTCTCCTGACTACTCCCAGTCATAGCTGTCCCTCTTCTCTTATGGAGATCCCTCGACCTGCAGCCCA
AGCTTGAATTCTCTAGAATTACCCTGTTATCCCTATGCTTGGTTTACCGAGCTCTTATTGGTTTTCAAAC
TTCATTGACTGTGCCCAACGCGCCTGGGAGCTCACGGGGACAGCCCCCCCCCAAAGCCCCCAGGGATGTA
ATTACGTCCCTCCCCCGCTAGGGGGCAGCAGCGAGCCGCCCGGGGCTCCGCTCCGGTCCGGCGCTCCCCC
CGCATCCCCGAGCCGGCAGCGTGCGGGGACAGCCCGGGCACGGGGAAGGTGGCACGGGATCGCTTTCCTC
TGAACGCTTCTCGCTGCTCTTTGAGCCTGCAGACACCTGGGGGGATACGGGGAAAAAGCTAGGCTGAAAG
ACCGGTTCTTAGAATGACACGCGCCTGGGAGCTCACGGGGACAGCCCCCCCCCAAAGCCCCCAGGGATGT
AATTACGTCCCTCCCCCGCTAGGGGGCAGCAGCGAGCCGCCCGGGGCTCCGCTCCGGTCCGGCGCTCCCC
CCGCATCCCCGAGCCGGCAGCGTGCGGGGACAGCCCGGGCACGGGGAAGGTGGCACGGGATCGCTTTCCT
CTGAACGCTTCTCGCTGCTCTTTGAGCCTGCAGACACCTGGGGGGATACGGGGAAAAAGCTAACTTCTGA
GACGACAACTTTGTATAGAAAAGTTGGCTCCGAATTCGCCCTTGACAGCAGAGATCCAGTTTGGTTAATT
AATTGGCTCCGGTGCCCGTCAGTGGGCAGAGCGCACATCGCCCACAGTCCCCGAGAAGTTGTGGGGAGGG
GTCGGCAATTGAACCGGTGCCTAGAGAAGGTGGCGCGGGGTAAACTGGGAAAGTGATGTCGTGTACTGGC
TCCGCCTTTTTCCCGAGGGTGGGGGAGAACCGTATATAAGTGCAGTAGTCGCCGTGAACGTTCTTTTTCG
CAACGGGTTTGCCGCCAGAACACAGGTAAGTGCCGTGTGTGGTTCCCGCGGGCCTGGCCTCTTTACGGGT
TATGGCCCTTGCGTGCCTTGAATTACTTCCACCTGGCTGCAGTACGTGATTCTTGATCCCGAGCTTCGGG
TTGGAAGTGGGTGGGAGAGTTCGAGGCCTTGCGCTTAAGGAGCCCCTTCGCCTCGTGCTTGAGTTGAGGC
CTGGCCTGGGCGCTGGGGCCGCCGCGTGCGAATCTGGTGGCACCTTCGCGCCTGTCTCGCTGCTTTCGAT
AAGTCTCTAGCCATTTAAAATTTTTGATGACCTGCTGCGACGCTTTTTTTCTGGCAAGATAGTCTTGTAA
ATGCGGGCCAAGATCTGCACACTGGTATTTCGGTTTTTGGGGCCGCGGGCGGCGACGGGGCCCGTGCGTC
CCAGCGCACATGTTCGGCGAGGCGGGGCCTGCGAGCGCGGCCACCGAGAATCGGACGGGGGTAGTCTCAA
GCTGGCCGGCCTGCTCTGGTGCCTGGCCTCGCGCCGCCGTGTATCGCCCCGCCCTGGGCGGCAAGGCTGG
CCCGGTCGGCACCAGTTGCGTGAGCGGAAAGATGGCCGCTTCCCGGCCCTGCTGCAGGGAGCTCAAAATG
GAGGACGCGGCGCTCGGGAGAGCGGGCGGGTGAGTCACCCACACAAAGGAAAAGGGCCTTTCCGTCCTCA
GCCGTCGCTTCATGTGACTCCACGGAGTACCGGGCGCCGTCCAGGCACCTCGATTAGTTCTCGAGCTTTT
GGAGTACGTCGTCTTTAGGTTGGGGGGAGGGGTTTTATGCGATGGAGTTTCCCCACACTGAGTGGGTGGA
GACTGAAGTTAGGCCAGCTTGGCACTTGATGTAATTCTCCTTGGAATTTGCCCTTTTTGAGTTTGGATCT
TGGTTCATTCTCAAGCCTCAGACAGTGGTTCAAAGTTTTTTTCTTCCATTTCAGGTGTCGTGAGAAGGGC
GAATTCGACCCAAGTTTGTACAAAAAAGCAGGCTGGATCCAGGTGCCACCATGGTGAGCGAGCTGATTAA
GGAGAACATGCACATGAAGCTGTACATGGAGGGCACCGTGAACAACCACCACTTCAAGTGCACATCCGAG
GGCGAAGGCAAGCCCTACGAGGGCACCCAGACCATGAGAATCAAGGCGGTCGAGGGCGGCCCTCTCCCCT
TCGCCTTCGACATCCTGGCTACCAGCTTCATGTACGGCAGCAAAACCTTCATCAACCACACCCAGGGCAT
CCCCGACTTCTTTAAGCAGTCCTTCCCCGAGGGCTTCACATGGGAGAGAGTCACCACATACGAAGATGGG
GGCGTGCTGACCGCTACCCAGGACACCAGCCTCCAGGACGGCTGCCTCATCTACAACGTCAAGATCAGAG
GGGTGAACTTCCCATCCAACGGCCCTGTGATGCAGAAGAAAACACTCGGCTGGGAGGCCTCCACCGAGAC
ACTGTACCCCGCTGACGGCGGCCTGGAAGGCAGAGCCGACATGGCCCTGAAGCTCGTGGGCGGGGGCCAC
CTGATCTGCAACCTTAAGACCACATACAGATCCAAGAAACCCGCTAAGAACCTCAAGATGCCCGGCGTCT
ACTATGTGGACAGGAGACTGGAAAGAATCAAGGAGGCCGACAAAGAGACATACGTCGAGCAGCACGAGGT
GGCTGTGGCCAGATACTGCGACCTCCCTAGCAAACTGGGGCACAAACTTAATTGAGAATTCTACCACCCA
GCTTTCTTGTACAAAGTGGTACGTCTCAAGACCAGAGGTCTCTGCTTCCTGCACAACTCACCGACAGGTT
GAATGTTACTCACCGACAGGTTGAATGTTACTCACCGACAGGTTGAATGTTACTCACCGACAGGTTGAAT
GTTCAACCAGAAGAGACCTGTGCTTCACTCCTCAGGTGCAGGCTGCCTATCAGAAGGTGGTGGCTGGTGT
GGCCAATGCCCTGGCTCACAAATACCACTGAGATCTTTTTCCCTCTGCCAAAAATTATGGGGACATCATG
AAGCCCCTTGAGCATCTGACTTCTGGCTAATAAAGGAAATTTATTTTCATTGCAATAGTGTGTTGGAATT
TTTTGTGTCTCTCACTCGGAAGGACATATGGGAGGGCAAATCATTTAAAACATCAGAATGAGTATTTGGT
TTAGAGTTTGGCAACATATGCCCATATGCTGGCTGCCATGAACAAAGGTTGGCTATAAAGAGGTCATCAG
TATATGAAACAGCCCCCTGCTGTCCATTCCTTATTCCATAGAAAAGCCTTGACTTGAGGTTAGATTTTTT
TTATATTTTGTTTTGTGTTATTTTTTTCTTTAACATCCCTAAAATTTTCCTTACATGTTTTACTAGCCAG
ATTTTTCCTCCTCTCCTGACTACTCCCAGTCATAGCTGTCCCTCTTCTCTTATGGAGATCCCGAGCGGTG
CGTTTTTATGCTTGTAGTATTGTATAATGTTTTTAAGATCCAAGCTTCTGACCTCTTCTCTTCCTCCCAC
AGGGCCTCGAGACAATTGCATCGATGGTACCAGTGAAAGTCTGCAATGAATTCGAGTTGGCGCGCCTGTC
ATTCTAAATCTCTCTTTCAGCCTAAAGCTTTTTCCCCGTATCCCCCCAGGTGTCTGCAGGCTCAAAGAGC
AGCGAGAAGCGTTCAGAGGAAAGCGATCCCGTGCCACCTTCCCCGTGCCCGGGCTGTCCCCGCACGCTGC
CGGCTCGGGGATGCGGGGGGAGCGCCGGACCGGAGCGGAGCCCCGGGCGGCTCGCTGCTGCCCCCTAGCG
GGGGAGGGACGTAATTACATCCCTGGGGGCTTTGGGAGGGGGCTGTCCCCGTGAGCTCCCAGGCGCGCCT
GTCATTCTAAATCTCTCTTTCAGCCTAAAGCTTTTTCCCCGTATCCCCCCAGGTGTCTGCAGGCTCAAAG
AGCAGCGAGAAGCGTTCAGAGGAAAGCGATCCCGTGCCACCTTCCCCGTGCCCGGGCTGTCCCCGCACGC
TGCCGGCTCGGGGATGCGGGGGGAGCGCCGGACCGGAGCGGAGCCCCGGGCGGCTCGCTGCTGCCCCCTA
GCGGGGGAGGGACGTAATTACATCCCTGGGGGCTTTGGGGGGGGGCTGTCCCCGTGAGCTCCCAGGCGCG
CCAACTCGGTACCGTATCGATGTCGACGTTAACGCTAGTGATATCAACTTTGTATAGAAAAGTTGGCTCC
GAATTCGCCCTTGACAGCAGAGATCCAGTTTGGTTAATTAATTGGCTCCGGTGCCCGTCAGTGGGCAGAG
CGCACATCGCCCACAGTCCCCGAGAAGTTGTGGGGAGGGGTCGGCAATTGAACCGGTGCCTAGAGAAGGT
GGCGCGGGGTAAACTGGGAAAGTGATGTCGTGTACTGGCTCCGCCTTTTTCCCGAGGGTGGGGGAGAACC
GTATATAAGTGCAGTAGTCGCCGTGAACGTTCTTTTTCGCAACGGGTTTGCCGCCAGAACACAGGTAAGT
GCCGTGTGTGGTTCCCGCGGGCCTGGCCTCTTTACGGGTTATGGCCCTTGCGTGCCTTGAATTACTTCCA
CCTGGCTGCAGTACGTGATTCTTGATCCCGAGCTTCGGGTTGGAAGTGGGTGGGAGAGTTCGAGGCCTTG
CGCTTAAGGAGCCCCTTCGCCTCGTGCTTGAGTTGAGGCCTGGCCTGGGCGCTGGGGCCGCCGCGTGCGA
ATCTGGTGGCACCTTCGCGCCTGTCTCGCTGCTTTCGATAAGTCTCTAGCCATTTAAAATTTTTGATGAC
CTGCTGCGACGCTTTTTTTCTGGCAAGATAGTCTTGTAAATGCGGGCCAAGATCTGCACACTGGTATTTC
GGTTTTTGGGGCCGCGGGCGGCGACGGGGCCCGTGCGTCCCAGCGCACATGTTCGGCGAGGCGGGGCCTG
CGAGCGCGGCCACCGAGAATCGGACGGGGGTAGTCTCAAGCTGGCCGGCCTGCTCTGGTGCCTGGCCTCG
CGCCGCCGTGTATCGCCCCGCCCTGGGCGGCAAGGCTGGCCCGGTCGGCACCAGTTGCGTGAGCGGAAAG
ATGGCCGCTTCCCGGCCCTGCTGCAGGGAGCTCAAAATGGAGGACGCGGCGCTCGGGAGAGCGGGCGGGT
GAGTCACCCACACAAAGGAAAAGGGCCTTTCCGTCCTCAGCCGTCGCTTCATGTGACTCCACGGAGTACC
GGGCGCCGTCCAGGCACCTCGATTAGTTCTCGAGCTTTTGGAGTACGTCGTCTTTAGGTTGGGGGGAGGG
GTTTTATGCGATGGAGTTTCCCCACACTGAGTGGGTGGAGACTGAAGTTAGGCCAGCTTGGCACTTGATG
TAATTCTCCTTGGAATTTGCCCTTTTTGAGTTTGGATCTTGGTTCATTCTCAAGCCTCAGACAGTGGTTC
AAAGTTTTTTTCTTCCATTTCAGGTGTCGTGAGAAGGGCGAATTCGACCCAAGTTTGTACAAAAAAGCAG
GCTCGCCACCATGGTGAGCAAGGGCGAGGAGCTGTTCACCGGGGTGGTGCCCATCCTGGTCGAGCTGGAC
GGCGACGTAAACGGCCACAAGTTCAGCGTGAGGGGCGAGGGCGAGGGCGATGCCACCAACGGCAAGCTGA
CCCTGAAGTTCATCTGCACCACCGGCAAGCTGCCCGTGCCCTGGCCCACCCTCGTGACCACCCTGAGCCA
CGGCGTGCAGTGCTTCGCCCGCTACCCCGACCACATGAAGCAGCACGACTTCTTCAAGTCCGCCATGCCC
GAAGGCTACGTCCAGGAGCGCACCATCTTCTTCAAGGACGACGGCACCTACAAGACCCGCGCCGAGGTGA
AGTTCGAGGGCGACACCCTAGTGAACCGCATCGAGCTGAAGGGCGTCGACTTCAAGGAGGACGGCAACAT
CCTGGGGCACAAGCTGGAGTACAACTTCAACAGCCACAACATCTATATCATGGCCGTCAAGCAGAAGAAC
GGCATCAAGGTGAACTTCAAGATCCGCCACAACGTGGAGGACGGCAGCGTGCAGCTCGCCGACCACTACC
AGCAGAACACCCCCATCGGCGACGGCCCCGTGCTGCTGCCCGACAGCCACTACCTGAGCACCCAGTCCGT
GCTGAGCAAAGACCCCAACGAGAAGCGCGATCACATGGTCCTGCTGGAGTTCCGCACCGCCGCCGGGATC
ACTCTCGGCATGGACGAGCTGTACAAGTAATACCACCCAGCTTTCTTGTACAAAGTGGTACGCGTGAATT
CACTCCTCAGGTGCAGGCTGCCTATCAGAAGGTGGTGGCTGGTGTGGCCAATGCCCTGGCTCACAAATAC
CACTGAGATCTTTTTCCCTCTGCCAAAAATTATGGGGACATCATGAAGCCCCTTGAGCATCTGACTTCTG
GCTAATAAAGGAAATTTATTTTCATTGCAATAGTGTGTTGGAATTTTTTGTGTCTCTCACTCGGAAGGAC
ATATGGGAGGGCAAATCATTTAAAACATCAGAATGAGTATTTGGTTTAGAGTTTGGCAACATATGCCCAT
ATGCTGGCTGCCATGAACAAAGGTTGGCTATAAAGAGGTCATCAGTATATGAAACAGCCCCCTGCTGTCC
ATTCCTTATTCCATAGAAAAGCCTTGACTTGAGGTTAGATTTTTTTTATATTTTGTTTTGTGTTATTTTT
TTCTTTAACATCCCTAAAATTTTCCTTACATGTTTTACTAGCCAGATTTTTCCTCCTCTCCTGACTACTC
CCAGTCATAGCTGTCCCTCTTCTCTTATGGAGATCCCTCGACCTGCAGCCCAAGCTTGGCGTAATCATGG
TCATAGCTGTTTCCTGTGTGAAATTGTTATCCGCTCACAATTCCACACAACATACGAGCCGGAAGCATAA
AGTGTAAAGCCTGGGGTGCCTAATGAGTGAGCTAACTCACATTAATTGCGTTGCGCTCACTGCCCGCTTT
CCAGTCGGGAAACCTGTCGTGCCAGCGGATCGACAGTACTAAGCTTGGTCTAATACCCAATCTCTCGTCT
TATCCAGATGTTTTATACGCCTCTGGCCCGTGTCTCAAAATCTCTGATGTTACATTGCACAAGATAAAAT
AATATCATCATGAACAATAAAACTGTCTGCTTACATAAACAGTAATACAAGGGGTGTTATGAGCCATATT
CAACGGGAAACGTCGAGGCCGCGATTAAATTCCAACATGGATGCTGATTTATATGGGTATAAATGGGCTC
GCGATAATGTCGGGCAATCAGGTGCGACAATCTATCGCTTGTATGGGAAGCCCGATGCGCCAGAGTTGTT
TCTGAAACATGGCAAAGGTAGCGTTGCCAATGATGTTACAGATGAGATGGTCAGACTAAACTGGCTGACG
GAATTTATGCCTCTTCCGACCATCAAGCATTTTATCCGTACTCCTGATGATGCATGGTTACTCACCACTG
CGATCCCCGGAAAAACAGCATTCCAGGTATTAGAAGAATATCCTGATTCAGGTGAAAATATTGTTGATGC
GCTGGCAGTGTTCCTGCGCCGGTTGCATTCGATTCCTGTTTGTAATTGTCCTTTTAACAGCGATCGCGTA
TTTCGTCTCGCTCAGGCGCAATCACGAATGAATAACGGTTTGGTTGATGCGAGTGATTTTGATGACGAGC
GTAATGGCTGGCCTGTTGAACAAGTCTGGAAAGAAATGCATAAACTTTTGCCATTCTCACCGGATTCAGT
CGTCACTCATGGTGATTTCTCACTTGATAACCTTATTTTTGACGAGGGGAAATTAATAGGTTGTATTGAT
GTTGGACGAGTCGGAATCGCAGACCGATACCAGGATCTTGCCATCCTATGGAACTGCCTCGGTGAGTTTT
CTCCTTCATTACAGAAACGGCTTTTTCAAAAATATGGTATTGATAATCCTGATATGAATAAATTGCAGTT
TCATTTGATGCTCGATGAGTTTTTCTAATCAGAATTGGTTAATTGGTTGTAACACTGGCAGAGCATTACG
CTGACTTGACGGGACGGCGCAAGCTCATGACCAAAATCCCTTAACGTGAGTTACGCGTCGTTCCACTGAG
CGTCAGAGGTATCACTAGTATTACAGAGGTAAGTTATAACAGTCGCCTAACCC
Features (pLannotate 1.2.2; 28 found; start..end, strand, type, name):
     87..675     -  rep_origin     ori: high-copy-number ColE1/pMB1/pBR322/pUC origin of replication
    846..1706    -  CDS            AmpR: β-lactamase; bla; confers resistance to ampicillin, carbenicillin, and related antibiotics
   1707..1778    -  promoter       AmpR promoter: bla
   1857..2456    +  CDS            PuroR: puromycin N-acetyltransferase; pac from Streptomyces alboniger; confers resistance to puromycin
   2461..2541    +  CDS            HBB (fragment): HBB_PONPY - Experimental evidence at transcript level: Swiss-Prot protein existence level 2. Involved in oxygen transport from the lung to the various peripheral tissues. From Pongo pygmaeus (Bornean orangutan).
   2612..2667    +  polyA_signal   β-globin poly(A) signal: rabbit β-globin polyadenylation signal (Gil and Proudfoot, 1987)
   3646..3666    +  protein_bind   attB4: mutant version of attB; core recombination site for the Gateway® BP reaction BP Clonase™
   3734..3945    +  promoter       EF-1α core promoter: core promoter for human elongation factor EF-1α
   3946..4884    +  intron         EF-1α intron A: intron upstream of the start codon of human EF-1α
   4911..4931    +  protein_bind   attB1: mutant version of attB; core recombination site for the Gateway® BP reaction BP Clonase™
   4951..5646    +  CDS            mKate2: mKate2 is a basic (constitutively fluorescent) red fluorescent protein published in 2009, derived from Entacmaea quadricolor. It is reported to be a rapidly-maturing monomer with moderate acid sensitivity.
   5666..5690    -  protein_bind   attB2: mutant version of attB; recombination site for the Gateway® BP reaction BP Clonase™
   5834..5908    +  CDS            HBB (fragment): HBB_PONPY - Experimental evidence at transcript level: Swiss-Prot protein existence level 2. Involved in oxygen transport from the lung to the various peripheral tissues. From Pongo pygmaeus (Bornean orangutan).
   5979..6034    +  polyA_signal   β-globin poly(A) signal: rabbit β-globin polyadenylation signal (Gil and Proudfoot, 1987)
   6418..6443    +  misc_feature   SA: splice acceptor site
   7115..7135    +  protein_bind   attB4: mutant version of attB; core recombination site for the Gateway® BP reaction BP Clonase™
   7203..7414    +  promoter       EF-1α core promoter: core promoter for human elongation factor EF-1α
   7415..8353    +  intron         EF-1α intron A: intron upstream of the start codon of human EF-1α
   8380..8400    +  protein_bind   attB1: mutant version of attB; core recombination site for the Gateway® BP reaction BP Clonase™
   8411..9127    +  CDS            EBFP2: EBFP2 is a basic (constitutively fluorescent) blue fluorescent protein published in 2007, derived from Aequorea victoria. It is reported to be a rapidly-maturing monomer with moderate acid sensitivity.
   9135..9159    -  protein_bind   attB2: mutant version of attB; recombination site for the Gateway® BP reaction BP Clonase™
   9163..9243    +  CDS            HBB (fragment): HBB_PONPY - Experimental evidence at transcript level: Swiss-Prot protein existence level 2. Involved in oxygen transport from the lung to the various peripheral tissues. From Pongo pygmaeus (Bornean orangutan).
   9314..9369    +  polyA_signal   β-globin poly(A) signal: rabbit β-globin polyadenylation signal (Gil and Proudfoot, 1987)
   9752..9774    -  protein_bind   lac operator (fragment): The lac repressor binds to the lac operator to inhibit transcription in E. coli. This inhibition can be relieved by adding lactose or isopropyl-β-D-thiogalactopyranoside (IPTG). lac repressor encoded by lacI
   9778..9808    -  promoter       lac promoter: promoter for the E. coli lac operon
   9823..9844    -  protein_bind   CAP binding site: CAP binding activates transcription in the presence of cAMP. E. coli catabolite activator protein
   9857..9896    -  CDS            lacI (fragment): lac repressor; lacI; The lac repressor binds to the lac operator to inhibit transcription in E. coli. This inhibition can be relieved by adding lactose or isopropyl-β-D-thiogalactopyranoside (IPTG).
  10069..10878   +  CDS            KanR: aminoglycoside phosphotransferase; aph(3')-Ia; confers resistance to kanamycin in bacteria or G418 (Geneticin®) in eukaryotes
