[The description below was written by a language model from this plasmid's Addgene catalogue record and pLannotate feature annotations shown in this document.]
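Description:
LSB-hsa-miR-181c-5p is a mammalian expression plasmid from a synthetic-biology sensor series, built on the "Low Sensor Backbone" (LSB) and designed to report the activity of the human microRNA miR-181c-5p by fluorescence. It is about 11 kb and propagates in E. coli from a high-copy ColE1/pUC-type origin. It carries both an ampicillin resistance gene (β-lactamase with its bla promoter) and a kanamycin resistance gene (aph(3')-Ia), and the record lists dual selection with both antibiotics. A remnant of the lac promoter/operator region is also annotated in the backbone.

The payload consists of two parallel transcription units. Each is driven by the human EF-1α core promoter with its intron A, flanked by Gateway attB4/attB1/attB2 scars, and terminated by a rabbit β-globin 3' region and polyadenylation signal. One unit encodes the red fluorescent protein mKate2 and, according to the catalogue entry, carries the miR-181c-5p target in its 3' UTR. That target is not annotated as a feature, but an unannotated gap lies between attB2 and the β-globin sequence. The other unit encodes the blue fluorescent protein EBFP2 without a target and serves as an internal reference. When miR-181c-5p is active in transfected cells, mKate2 is repressed relative to EBFP2, so the red-to-blue ratio gives a normalized readout of miRNA activity.

A puromycin N-acetyltransferase gene with its own β-globin poly(A) allows puromycin selection in mammalian cells, although no dedicated promoter for it is annotated. The depositors note that the repeated poly(A) elements make the plasmid inherently unstable. They also report small insertions flanking the puromycin coding region in the physical plasmid, relative to the deposited sequence, which do not impair selection.
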