Addgene plasmid #103279: LSB-hsa-miR-181c-5p
Purpose: Used to sense miRNA activity using fluorescence based tools. hsa-miR-181c-5p target in 3' UTR of of mKate. miRNA activity can be measured by the repression of mKate2 relative to EBFP2 fluorescent proteins . Plasmid is inherently unstable; please see Depositor Comments
Depositing lab: Ron Weiss. Depositing organization: Massachusetts Institute of Technology. Publication: A mixed antagonistic/synergistic miRNA repression model enables accurate predictions of multi-input miRNA sensor activity. Gam JJ, Babb J, Weiss R. Nat Commun. 2018 Jun 22;9(1):2430. doi: 10.1038/s41467-018-04575-0. PubMed 29934631.
Backbone
  Vector backbone: Low Sensor Backbone (LSB)
  Vector type: Mammalian Expression, Synthetic Biology
Growth in bacteria
  Bacterial resistance: Ampicillin and Kanamycin, 100 & 50 μg/mL
  Growth temperature: 30°C
  Growth strain: NEB Stable
  Copy number: High Copy
Gene/Insert
  Gene/Insert name: hsa-miR-181c-5p target
  Species: H. sapiens (human)
  Entrez Gene: MIR181C (a.k.a. MIRN181C, mir-181c)
  Promoter: EF-1a
  Cloning method: Gibson Cloning
Terms and licenses: Academic/Nonprofit Terms; Industry Terms: Not Available to Industry
Depositor comments: Please note that this plasmid is inherently unstable due to a repeating poly A element. We recommend performing a diagnostic digest on multiple colonies upon receipt. The depositors would like to note the presence of several discrepancies between the depositor sequence and physical plasmid sequence. In particular, the sequences upstream and downstream of the puromycin coding region have 10 bp insertions which do not affect the ability to perform puromycin selection. The sequences for those regions within the physical plasmids are as follows: Upstream of Puro: GAATTCGACCGCCTGTCTCAAGGTGCCACC; Downstream of Puro: GCTTTGAGACTACGCGTGAATTCACTCCTC.
How to cite: LSB-hsa-miR-181c-5p was a gift from Ron Weiss (Addgene plasmid # 103279 ; http://n2t.net/addgene:103279 ; RRID:Addgene_103279)
