>Addgene plasmid #103279 | LSB-hsa-miR-181c-5p | depositor partial sequence | sequence record 195608 | hsa-miR-181c-5p target
ACTCACCGACAGGTTGAATGTT
