>Addgene plasmid #103279 | LSB-hsa-miR-181c-5p | addgene partial sequence | sequence record 270232 | mKate2-F 5'-ACCCGCTAAGAACCTCAAGA-3'
TCAAGGAGGCCGACAAAGAGACATACGTCGAGCAGCACGAGGTGGCTGTGGCCAGATACTGCGACCTCCC
TAGCAAACTGGGGCACAAACTTAATTGAGAATTCTACCACCCAGCTTTCTTGTACAAAGTGGTACGTCTC
AAGACCAGAGGTCTCTGCTTCCTGCACAACTCACCGACAGGTTGAATGTTACTCACCGACAGGTTGAATG
TTACTCACCGACAGGTTGAATGTTACTCACCGACAGGTTGAATGTTCAACCAGAAGAGACCTGTGCTTCA
CTCCTCAGGTGCAGGCTGCCTATCAGAAGGTGGTGGCTGGTGTGGCCAATGCCCTGGCTCACAAATACCA
CTGAGATCTTTTTCCCTCTGCCAAAAATTATGGGGACATCATGAAGCCCCTTGAGCATCTGACTTCTGGC
TAATAAAGGAAATTTATTTTCATTGCAATAGTGTGTTGGAATTTTTTGTGTCTCTCACTCGGAAGGACAT
ATGGGAGGGCAAATCATTTAAAACATCAGAATGAGTATTTGGTTTAGAGTTTGGCAACATATGCCCATAT
GCTGGCTGCCATGAACAAAGGTTGGCTATAAAGAGGTCATCAGTATATGAAACAGCCCCCTGCTGTCCAT
TCCTTATTCCATAGAAAA
